>Addgene plasmid #236658 | pAAVLINK-EF1alpha-5' CHD2 | addgene full sequence | sequence record 480233 | Addgene NGS Result
CCTGCAGGCAGCTGCGCGCTCGCTCGCTCACTGAGGCCGCCCGGGCGTCGGGCGACCTTTGGTCGCCCGG
CCTCAGTGAGCGAGCGAGCGCGCAGAGAGGGAGTGGCCAACTCCATCACTAGGGGTTCCTGCGGCCGCAC
GCGTGGATCTGCGATCGCTCCGGTGCCCGTCAGTGGGCAGAGCGCACATCGCCCACAGTCCCCGAGAAGT
TGGGGGGAGGGGTCGGCAATTGAACGGGTGCCTAGAGAAGGTGGCGCGGGGTAAACTGGGAAAGTGATGT
CGTGTACTGGCTCCGCCTTTTTCCCGAGGGTGGGGGAGAACCGTATATAAGTGCAGTAGTCGCCGTGAAC
GTTCTTTTTCGCAACGGGTTTGCCGCCAGAACACAGCTGAAGCTTCGAGGGGCTCGCATCTCTCCTTCAC
GCGCCCGCCGCCCTACCTGAGGCCGCCATCCACGCCGGTTGAGTCGCGTTCTGCCGCCTCCCGCCTGTGG
TGCCTCCTGAACTGCGTCCGCCGTCTAGGTAAGTTTAAAGCTCAGGTCGAGACCGGGCCTTTGTCCGGCG
CTCCCTTGGAGCCTACCTAGACTCAGCCGGCTCTCCACGCTTTGCCTGACCCTGCTTGCTCAACTCTACG
TCTTTGTTTCGTTTTCTGTTCTGCGCCGTTACAGATCCAAGCTGTGACCGGCGCCTACCGTACGGCCACC
ATGTACCCTTATGACGTACCTGACTATGCTGGATCTAGAAATAAGGACAAAAGCCAAGAGGAGGACAGTT
CGCTACACAGCAATGCATCGAGTCACTCAGCCTCTGAAGAAGCTTCGGGTTCAGACTCAGGCAGTCAGTC
GGAAAGTGAGCAGGGAAGTGATCCAGGAAGTGGACATGGCAGCGAGTCGAACAGCAGCTCTGAATCTTCT
GAGAGTCAGTCGGAATCTGAGAGCGAATCAGCAGGTTCCAAATCCCAGCCAGTCCTCCCAGAAGCCAAAG
AGAAGCCAGCCTCTAAGAAGGAACGGATAGCTGATGTGAAGAAGATGTGGGAAGAATATCCTGATGTTTA
TGGGGTCAGGCGGTCAAACCGAAGCAGACAAGAACCATCGCGATTTAATATTAAGGAAGAGGCAAGTAGC
GGGTCTGAGAGTGGGAGCCCAAAAAGAAGAGGCCAGAGGCAGCTGAAAAAACAAGAAAAATGGAAACAGG
AACCCTCAGAAGATGAACAGGAACAAGGCACCAGTGCAGAGAGTGAGCCAGAACAAAAAAAAGTAAAAGC
CAGAAGACCTGTCCCCAGAAGAACAGTGCCCAAACCTCGTGTTAAAAAGCAGCCGAAGACTCAGCGTGGA
AAGAGAAAAAAGCAAGATTCTTCTGATGAGGATGATGATGATGACGAAGCTCCCAAAAGGCAGACTCGTC
GAAGAGCGGCTAAAAACGTTAGTTACAAAGAAGATGATGACTTTGAGACTGACTCAGATGATCTCATTGA
AATGACTGGAGAAGGAGTTGATGAACAGCAAGATAATAGTGAAACTATTGAAAAGGTCTTAGATTCAAGA
CTGGGAAAGAAAGGAGCCACTGGAGCATCTACTACTGTATATGCGATTGAAGCTAATGGCGACCCTAGTG
GTGACTTTGACACTGAAAAGGATGAAGGTGAAATCCAGTACCTCATCAAGTGGAAGGGTTGGTCTTACAT
CCACAGCACATGGGAGAGTGAAGAATCCTTACAGCAACAGAAAGTGAAGGGCCTAAAAAAACTAGAGAAC
TTCAAGAAAAAAGAGGACGAAATCAAACAATGGTTAGGGAAAGTTTCTCCTGAAGATGTAGAATATTTCA
ATTGCCAACAGGAGCTGGCTTCAGAGTTGAATAAACAGTATCAGATAGTAGAAAGAGTAATAGCTGTGAA
GACAAGTAAATCTACATTGGGTCAAACAGATTTTCCAGCTCATAGTCGGAAGCCGGCACCCTCAAATGAG
CCCGAATATCTATGTAAATGGATGGGACTCCCCTATTCAGAGTGTAGCTGGGAAGATGAAGCCCTCATTG
GAAAGAAATTCCAGAATTGCATTGACAGCTTCCACAGTAGGAACAACTCAAAAACCATCCCAACAAGAGA
ATGCAAGGCCCTGAAGCAGAGACCACGATTTGTAGCTTTAAAGAAACAACCTGCATATTTAGGAGGGGAG
AATCTGGAACTTCGAGATTATCAGCTAGAAGGTCTAAACTGGCTAGCTCATTCCTGGTGCAAAAATAATA
GTGTAATCCTTGCTGATGAAATGGGCCTAGGAAAGACCATCCAGACCATATCATTCCTCTCCTACCTGTT
CCACCAACACCAGCTGTATGGCCCCTTTCTTATAGTCGTCCCTTTATCCACCCTCACCTCATGGCAGAGA
GAGTTTGAAATCTGGGCACCAGAGATTAACGTAGTGGTTTACATAGGTGACCTGATGAACAGAAATACGA
TACGGGAATATGAATGGATTCATTCCCAAACCAAAAGATTGAAGTTCAACGCACTTATAACAACATATGA
GATCCTCTTGAAAGATAAGACTGTGCTGGGCAGTATTAACTGGGCCTTTCTGGGAGTGGATGAAGCCCAT
CGGTTGAAGAATGATGACTCTTTATTGTATAAAACTCTGATTGATTTCAAGTCCAACCATAGGCTCCTGA
TTACGGGGACCCCTCTTCAGAATTCCCTCAAAGAGCTCTGGTCCTTGCTGCACTTTATTATGCCGGAGAA
GTTTGAATTTTGGGAAGATTTTGAAGAAGACCATGGGAAGGGGAGAGAGAATGGCTACCAGAGTCTTCAT
AAGGTGCTAGAGCCTTTCCTTCTCCGGAGAGTCAAAAAAGATGTGGAGAAATCCCTTCCTGCTAAAGTGG
AACAGATTCTCAGGGTGGAGATGTCAGCCCTTCAGAAACAGTATTACAAGTGGATTCTGACCAGGAATTA
CAAGGCTCTTGCCAAAGGAACAAGAGGCAGCACATCTGGTTTTCTTAATATTGTGATGGAACTGAAAAAA
TGTTGCAACCACTGCTATCTGATTAAACCCCCTGAAGAAAATGAAAGGGAAAATGGACAGGAGATTCTTC
TGTCCCTCATAAGGAGCAGTGGGAAGTTGATTTTATTAGACAAACTGTTGACAAGACTTCGAGAAAGGGG
GAATCGAGTGCTTATCTTCTCTCAGATGGTGAGAATGTTGGATATCCTGGCTGAATACCTAACTATTAAA
CACTATCCTTTCCAGCGTCTGGATGGTTCCATCAAGGGAGAAATCCGAAAACAGGCACTGGACCACTTCA
ATGCAGATGGGTCTGAGGACTTCTGTTTCCTGCTCTCGACAAGGGCTGGTGGCCTGGGAATCAATTTGGC
TTCAGCGGACACAGTCGTCATCTTTGACTCTGACTGGAACCCCCAGAATGACTTGCAGGCACAAGCCCGA
GCGCATAGAATTGGTCAGAAGAAGCAGGTAAATATTTACCGCTTAGTTACAAAGGGGACTGTGGAGGAGG
AGATCATAGAACGGGCCAAAAAGAAGATGGTATTAGATCATCTGGTGATTCAGCGCATGGACACCACTGG
CCGGACGATCCTGGAAAACAACTCAGGAAGGTCCAACTCAAATCCTTTTAATAAAGAAGAGCTGACAGCT
ATTTTGAAATTTGGAGCAGAGGATCTCTTCAAAGAACTGGAAGGGGAGGAATCAGAACCTCAGGAAATGG
ATATAGATGAAATTTTGCGGTTGGCTGAAACGAGAGAGAATGAAGTGTCAACAAGTGCAACAGATGAACT
TCTATCACAGTTTAAGGTTGCCAACTTTGCAACAATGGAAGATGAAGAAGAGCTAGAAGAGCGTCCTCAC
AAGGACTGGGATGAGATCATTCCAGAGGAACAAAGGAAAAAAGTAGAGGAGGAAGAGCGGCAGAAGGAGC
TAGAAGAAATTTATATGCTGCCTCGAATTCGGAGTTCCACTAAAAAGGCTCAGACAAATGACAGTGACTC
TGACACTGAGTCTAAGAGGCAGGCCCAGAGATCCTCTGCTTCTGAGAGTGAAACGGAAGACTCTGATGAT
GACAAGAAGCCAAAGCGCAGAGGGCGTCCGAGGAGTGTGCGGAAGGACCTCGTGGAGGGATTTACTGATG
CAGAGATCCGAAGGTTCATCAAGGCTTATAAGAAGTTTGGTCTCCCTCTTGAACGGCTGGAGTGCATAGC
ACGTGATGCTGAGCTGGTAGATAAGTCGGTGGCAGATCTGAAGCGCCTGGGTGAACTGATCCACAACAGC
TGTGTGTCAGCAATGCAGGAATACGAAGAGCAGCTGAAAGAAAATGCCAGCGAGGGAAAAGGACCAGGTA
AGTATCAAGGTTACAAGACAGGTTTAAGGAGACCAATAAGCTATTATTCGTATAGGATACTTTATACGAA
GTTATTAAGTTATGGAGACCGGTGTGGCACGTGCGGACCGAGCGGCCGCAGGAACCCCTAGTGATGGAGT
TGGCCACTCCCTCTCTGCGCGCTCGCTCGCTCACTGAGGCCGGGCGACCAAAGGTCGCCCGGCCTCAGTG
AGCGAGCGAGCGCGCAGCTGCCTGCAGGGGCGCCTGATGCGGTATTTTCTCCTTACGCATCTGTGCGGTA
TTTCACACCGCATA
[95 nt withheld, positions 4635-4729]
T
[46 nt withheld, positions 4731-4776]
C
[141 nt withheld, positions 4778-4918]
CCTTTGACGTTGGAGTCCACGTTCTTT
[37 nt withheld, positions 4946-4982]
ACTCTATCTCGGGCTATTCTTTTGATTTATAAGGGATTTTGCCGATTTCGGTCTATTGGTTAAAAAATGA
GCTGATTTAACAAAAATTTAACGCGAATTTTAACAAAATATTAACGTTTACAATTTTATGGTGCACTCTC
AGTACAATCTGCTCTGATGCCGCATAGTTAAGCCAGCCCCGACACCCGCCAACACCCGCTGACGCGCCCT
GACGGGCTTGTCTGCTCCCGGCATCCGCTTACAGACAAGCTGTGACCGTCTCCGGGAGCTGCATGTGTCA
GAGGTTTTCACCGTCATCACCGAAACGCGCGAGACGAAAGGGCCTCGTGATACGCCTATTTTTATAGGTT
AATGTCATGATAATAATGGTTTCTTAGACGTCAGGTGGCACTTTTCGGGGAAATGTGCGCGGAACCCCTA
TTTGTTTATTTTTCTAAATACATTCAAATATGTATCCGCTCATGAGACAATAACCCTGATAAATGCTTCA
ATAATATTGAAAAAGGAAGAGTATGAGTATTCAACATTTCCGTGTCGCCCTTATTCCCTTTTTTGCGGCA
TTTTGCCTTCCTGTTTTTGCTCACCCAGAAACGCTGGTGAAAGTAAAAGATGCTGAAGATCAGTTGGGTG
CACGAGTGGGTTACATCGAACTGGATCTCAACAGCGGTAAGATCCTTGAGAGTTTTCGCCCCGAAGAACG
TTTTCCAATGATGAGCACTTTTAAAGTTCTGCTATGTGGCGCGGTATTATCCCGTATTGACGCCGGGCAA
GAGCAACTCGGTCGCCGCATACACTATTCTCAGAATGACTTGGTTGAGTACTCACCAGTCACAGAAAAGC
ATCTTACGGATGGCATGACAGTAAGAGAATTATGCAGTGCTGCCATAACCATGAGTGATAACACTGCGGC
CAACTTACTTCTGACAACGATCGGAGGACCGAAGGAGCTAACCGCTTTTTTGCACAACATGGGGGATCAT
GTAACTCGCCTTGATCGTTGGGAACCGGAGCTGAATGAAGCCATACCAAACGACGAGCGTGACACCACGA
TGCCTGTAGCAATGGCAACAACGTTGCGCAAACTATTAACTGGCGAACTACTTACTCTAGCTTCCCGGCA
ACAATTAATAGACTGGATGGAGGCGGATAAAGTTGCAGGACCACTTCTGCGCTCGGCCCTTCCGGCTGGC
TGGTTTATTGCTGATAAATCTGGAGCCGGTGAGCGTGGGTCTCGCGGTATCATTGCAGCACTGGGGCCAG
ATGGTAAGCCCTCCCGTATCGTAGTTATCTACACGACGGGGAGTCAGGCAACTATGGATGAACGAAATAG
ACAGATCGCTGAGATAGGTGCCTCACTGATTAAGCATTGGTAACTGTCAGACCAAGTTTACTCATATATA
CTTTAGATTGATTTAAAACTTCATTTTTAATTTAAAAGGATCTAGGTGAAGATCCTTTTTGATAATCTCA
TGACCAAAATCCCTTAACGTGAGTTTTCGTTCCACTGAGCGTCAGACCCCGTAGAAAAGATCAAAGGATC
TTCTTGAGATCCTTTTTTTCTGCGCGTAATCTGCTGCTTGCAAACAAAAAAACCACCGCTACCAGCGGTG
GTTTGTTTGCCGGATCAAGAGCTACCAACTCTTTTTCCGAAGGTAACTGGCTTCAGCAGAGCGCAGATAC
CAAATACTGTTCTTCTAGTGTAGCCGTAGTTAGGCCACCACTTCAAGAACTCTGTAGCACCGCCTACATA
CCTCGCTCTGCTAATCCTGTTACCAGTGGCTGCTGCCAGTGGCGATAAGTCGTGTCTTACCGGGTTGGAC
TCAAGACGATAGTTACCGGATAAGGCGCAGCGGTCGGGCTGAACGGGGGGTTCGTGCACACAGCCCAGCT
TGGAGCGAACGACCTACACCGAACTGAGATACCTACAGCGTGAGCTATGAGAAAGCGCCACGCTTCCCGA
AGGGAGAAAGGCGGACAGGTATCCGGTAAGCGGCAGGGTCGGAACAGGAGAGCGCACGAGGGAGCTTCCA
GGGGGAAACGCCTGGTATCTTTATAGTCCTGTCGGGTTTCGCCACCTCTGACTTGAGCGTCGATTTTTGT
GATGCTCGTCAGGGGGGCGGAGCCTATGGAAAAACGCCAGCAACGCGGCCTTTTTACGGTTCCTGGCCTT
TTGCTGGCCTTTTGCTCACATGT
Features (pLannotate 1.2.2; 14 found; start..end, strand, type, name):
     12..39      +  repeat_region  AAV2 ITR (fragment): inverted terminal repeat of adeno-associated virus serotype 2 inverted
     68..95      +  repeat_region  AAV2 ITR (fragment): inverted terminal repeat of adeno-associated virus serotype 2 inverted
    175..386     +  promoter       EF-1α core promoter: core promoter for human elongation factor EF-1α
    399..667     +  LTR            5' LTR (truncated): truncated 5' long terminal repeat (LTR) from human T-cell leukemia virus (HTLV) type 1
    737..4351    +  CDS            CHD2 (fragment): CHD2_HUMAN - Experimental evidence at protein level: Swiss-Prot protein existence level 1. DNA-binding helicase that specifically binds to the promoter of target genes, leading to chromatin remodeling, possibly by promoting deposition of histone H3.3. Involved in myogenesis via interaction with MYOD1: binds to myogenic gene regulatory sequences and mediates incorporation of histone H3.3 prior to the onset of myogenic gene expression, promoting their expression (By similarity). From Homo sapiens (Human).
   4387..4415    +  protein_bind   lox2272 (fragment): Cre-mediated recombination occurs in the 8-bp core sequence (GGATACTT). lox2272 sites are compatible with each other, but incompatible with loxP or loxN sites (Lee and Saito, 1988). Cre recombinase
   4460..4541    +  repeat_region  AAV2 ITR (fragment): inverted terminal repeat of adeno-associated virus serotype 2 inverted
   4583..4634    -  misc_feature   bom (fragment): basis of mobility region from pBR322
   4653..5108    +  rep_origin     f1 ori (sequence partly withheld): f1 bacteriophage origin of replication; arrow indicates direction of (+) strand synthesis
   5109..5158    -  misc_feature   bom (fragment): basis of mobility region from pBR322
   5260..5295    -  CDS            rop (fragment): Rop protein, which maintains plasmids at low copy number; rop
   5390..5494    +  promoter       AmpR promoter: bla
   5495..6355    +  CDS            AmpR: β-lactamase; bla; confers resistance to ampicillin, carbenicillin, and related antibiotics
   6526..7114    +  rep_origin     ori: high-copy-number ColE1/pMB1/pBR322/pUC origin of replication
