[The description below was written by a language model from this plasmid's Addgene catalogue record and pLannotate feature annotations shown in this document.]
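Description:
pAAVLINK-EF1alpha-5' CHD2 is an AAV transfer plasmid, built on the pAAV-hSyn-EGFP backbone, that carries the 5' portion of the human CHD2 coding sequence as one half of a split-vector delivery system. CHD2 encodes a chromatin-remodelling DNA-binding helicase whose full-length coding sequence is too large for a single AAV genome. The AAVLINK approach described in the associated publication addresses this by splitting large cargo across separate vectors and rejoining it through DNA recombination. The plasmid is about 7.2 kb, replicates in E. coli from a high-copy ColE1/pUC-type origin, is selected with ampicillin through the β-lactamase gene, and also contains an f1 phage origin. Small bom and rop fragments are backbone remnants.

Between the AAV2 inverted terminal repeats, which allow the cassette to be packaged into AAV particles, an EF-1α core promoter is followed by a truncated HTLV-1 5' LTR segment, a pairing commonly used as a compact composite promoter for strong constitutive mammalian expression. This drives an annotated CHD2 fragment of roughly 3.6 kb, and the catalogue record lists an N-terminal HA tag for detection, although the tag is not separately annotated in the feature table. Downstream of the partial coding sequence lies a lox2272 site, a Cre recombinase target incompatible with loxP. It presumably serves as the junction for recombination with a matching 3' CHD2 vector, but the record does not describe the mechanism in detail or identify that partner. No polyadenylation signal is annotated, consistent with a 5' half-vector design. The ITRs are detected only as fragments, and sequencing found a 22 bp deletion in the right ITR, which the depositor states has no functional consequence.
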