Addgene plasmid #236658: pAAVLINK-EF1alpha-5' CHD2
Purpose: 5' AAVLINK plasmid for CHD2 expression
Depositing lab: Zhonghua Lu. Depositing organization: Shenzhen Institute of Advanced Technology (SIAT), Chinese Academy of Sciences. Publication: AAVLINK: A potent DNA-recombination method for large cargo delivery in gene therapy. Lin J, Lin Y, Liu N, Cao W, Zhang J, Wen S, Zhang Y, Liao W, Hong Z, Lin Y, Liu Q, Liu H, Li Q, Chen B, Li M, Luo Z, Yang L, Yang Y, Zheng SH, Wang Y, Chu H, Hu Y, Qin Y, Luo BX, Tian S, Chen Y, Yan T, Yang L, Wang H, Liu T, Jiang Y, Lu Z. Cell. 2026 Feb 5;189(3):969-986.e17. doi: 10.1016/j.cell.2025.12.039. Epub 2026 Jan 27. PubMed 41605211.
Backbone
  Vector backbone: pAAV-hSyn-EGFP
  Backbone manufacturer: Addgene
  Vector type: AAV
Growth in bacteria
  Bacterial resistance: Ampicillin, 100 μg/mL
  Growth temperature: 37°C
  Growth strain: NEB Stable
  Copy number: High Copy
Gene/Insert
  Gene/Insert name: CHD2
  Species: H. sapiens (human)
  Entrez Gene: CHD2 (a.k.a. EEOC)
  Promoter: EF1alpha
  Tag / fusion protein: HA (N terminal on insert)
  Cloning method: Restriction Enzyme; 5′ cloning site unknown (unknown if destroyed)
Terms and licenses: Academic/Nonprofit Terms; Industry Terms: Not Available to Industry
Depositor comments: The depositor confirms that discrepancies between the depositor's sequence and Addgene's sequences have no functional consequences (Addgene NGS finds a 22 bp deletion in R-ITR) See publication for corresponding AAV Link vectors.
How to cite: pAAVLINK-EF1alpha-5' CHD2 was a gift from Zhonghua Lu (Addgene plasmid # 236658 ; http://n2t.net/addgene:236658 ; RRID:Addgene_236658)
